>Addgene plasmid #105563 | LEP-shTAF4.2818 | addgene full sequence | sequence record 203676 | Addgene NGS Result
TGAAAGACCCCACCTGTAGGTTTGGCAAGCTAGCTTAAGTAACGCCATTTTGCAAGGCATGGAAAATACA
TAACTGAGAATAGAGAAGTTCAGATCAAGGTTAGGAACAGAGAGACAGCAGAATATGGGCCAAACAGGAT
ATCTGTGGTAAGCAGTTCCTGCCCCGGCTCAGGGCCAAGAACAGATGGTCCCCAGATGCGGTCCCGCCCT
CAGCAGTTTCTAGAGAACCATCAGATGTTTCCAGGGTGCCCCAAGGACCTGAAATGACCCTGTGCCTTAT
TTGAACTAACCAATCAGTTCGCTTCTCGCTTCTGTTCGCGCGCTTCTGCTCCCCGAGCTCAATAAAAGAG
CCCACAACCCCTCACTCGGCGCGCCAGTCCTCCGATAGACTGCGTCGCCCGGGTACCCGTATTCCCAATA
AAGCCTCTTGCTGTTTGCATCCGAATCGTGGACTCGCTGATCCTTGGGAGGGTCTCCTCAGATTGATTGA
CTGCCCACCTCGGGGGTCTTTCATTTGGAGGTTCCACCGAGATTTGGAGACCCCTGCCCAGGGACCACCG
ACCCCCCCGCCGGGAGGTAAGCTGGCCAGCGGTCGTTTCGTGTCTGTCTCTGTCTTTGTGCGTGTTTGTG
CCGGCATCTAATGTTTGCGCCTGCGTCTGTACTAGTTAGCTAACTAGCTCTGTATCTGGCGGACCCGTGG
TGGAACTGACGAGTTCTGAACACCCGGCCGCAACCCTGGGAGACGTCCCAGGGACTTTGGGGGCCGTTTT
TGTGGCCCGACCTGAGGAAGGGAGTCGATGTGGAATCCGACCCCGTCAGGATATGTGGTTCTGGTAGGAG
ACGAGAACCTAAAACAGTTCCCGCCTCCGTCTGAATTTTTGCTTTCGGTTTGGAACCGAAGCCGCGCGTC
TTGTCTGCTGCAGCGCTGCAGCATCGTTCTGTGTTGTCTCTGTCTGACTGTGTTTCTGTATTTGTCTGAA
AATTAGGGCCAGACTGTTACCACTCCCTTAAGTTTGACCTTAGGTCACTGGAAAGATGTCGAGCGGATCG
CTCACAACCAGTCGGTAGATGTCAAGAAGAGACGTTGGGTTACCTTCTGCTCTGCAGAATGGCCAACCTT
TAACGTCGGATGGCCGCGAGACGGCACCTTTAACCGAGACCTCATCACCCAGGTTAAGATCAAGGTCTTT
TCACCTGGCCCGCATGGACACCCAGACCAGGTCCCCTACATCGTGACCTGGGAAGCCTTGGCTTTTGACC
CCCCTCCCTGGGTCAAGCCCTTTGTACACCCTAAGCCTCCGCCTCCTCTTCCTCCATCCGCCCCGTCTCT
CCCCCTTGAACCTCCTCGTTCGACCCCGCCTCGATCCTCCCTTTATCCAGCCCTCACTCCTTCTCTAGGC
GCCGGAATTAGATCTCTCGACTAGGGATAACAGGGTAATTGTTTGAATGAGGCTTCAGTACTTTACAGAA
TCGTTGCCTGCACATCTTGGAAACACTTGCTGGGATTACTTCGACTTCTTAACCCAACAGAAGGCTCGAG
AAGGTATATTGCTGTTGACAGTGAGCGCAAGGTTGAAGCAGAAAGCAAATAGTGAAGCCACAGATGTATT
TGCTTTCTGCTTCAACCTTATGCCTACTGCCTCGGACTTCAAGGGGCTAGAATTCGAGCAATTATCTTGT
TTACTAAAACTGAATACCTTGCTATCTCTTTGATACATTTTTACAAAGCTGAATTAAAATGGTATAAATT
AAATCACTTTTTTCAATTGACGCGTGATCTAATTCTACCGGGTAGGGGAGGCGCTTTTCCCAAGGCAGTC
TGGAGCATGCGCTTTAGCAGCCCCGCTGGGCACTTGGCGCTACACAAGTGGCCTCTGGCCTCGCACACAT
TCCACATCCACCGGTAGGCGCCAACCGGCTCCGTTCTTTGGTGGCCCCTTCGCGCCACCTTCTACTCCTC
CCCTAGTCAGGAAGTTCCCCCCCGCCCCGCAGCTCGCGTCGTGCAGGACGTGACAAATGGAAGTAGCACG
TCTCACTAGTCTCGTGCAGATGGACAGCACCGCTGAGCAATGGAAGCGGGTAGGCCTTTGGGGCAGCGGC
CAATAGCAGCTTTGCTCCTTCGCTTTCTGGGCTCAGAGGCTGGGAAGGGGTGGGTCCGGGGGCGGGCTCA
GGGGCGGGCTCAGGGGCGGGGCGGGCGCCCGAAGGTCCTCCGGAGGCCCGGCATTCTGCACGCTTCAAAA
GCGCACGTCTGCCGCGCTGTTCTCCTCTTCCTCATCTCCGGGCCTTTCGACCTGCAGCCCAAGCTTACCA
TGACCGAGTACAAGCCCACGGTGCGCCTCGCCACCCGCGACGACGTCCCCAGGGCCGTACGCACCCTCGC
CGCCGCGTTCGCCGACTACCCCGCCACGCGCCACACCGTCGATCCGGACCGCCACATCGAGCGGGTCACC
GAGCTGCAAGAACTCTTCCTCACGCGCGTCGGGCTCGACATCGGCAAGGTGTGGGTCGCGGACGACGGCG
CCGCGGTGGCGGTCTGGACCACGCCGGAGAGCGTCGAAGCGGGGGCGGTGTTCGCCGAGATCGGCCCGCG
CATGGCCGAGTTGAGCGGTTCCCGGCTGGCCGCGCAGCAACAGATGGAAGGCCTCCTGGCGCCGCACCGG
CCCAAGGAGCCCGCGTGGTTCCTGGCCACCGTCGGCGTCTCGCCCGACCACCAGGGCAAGGGTCTGGGCA
GCGCCGTCGTGCTCCCCGGAGTGGAGGCGGCCGAGCGCGCCGGGGTGCCCGCCTTCCTGGAGACCTCCGC
GCCCCGCAACCTCCCCTTCTACGAGCGGCTCGGCTTCACCGTCACCGCCGACGTCGAGGTGCCCGAAGGA
CCGCGCACCTGGTGCATGACCCGCAAGCCCGGTGCCTGACGCCCGCCCCACGACCCGCAGCGCCCGACCG
AAAGGAGCGCACGACCCCATGCATCCAATTCCGCCCCCCCCCCCTAACGTTACTGGCCGAAGCCGCTTGG
AATAAGGCCGGTGTGCGTTTGTCTATATGTTATTTTCCACCATATTGCCGTCTTTTGGCAATGTGAGGGC
CCGGAAACCTGGCCCTGTCTTCTTGACGAGCATTCCTAGGGGTCTTTCCCCTCTCGCCAAAGGAATGCAA
GGTCTGTTGAATGTCGTGAAGGAAGCAGTTCCTCTGGAAGCTTCTTGAAGACAAACAACGTCTGTAGCGA
CCCTTTGCAGGCAGCGGAACCCCCCACCTGGCGACAGGTGCCTCTGCGGCCAAAAGCCACGTGTATAAGA
TACACCTGCAAAGGCGGCACAACCCCAGTGCCACGTTGTGAGTTGGATAGTTGTGGAAAGAGTCAAATGG
CTCTCCTCAAGCGTATTCAACAAGGGGCTGAAGGATGCCCAGAAGGTACCCCATTGTATGGGATCTGATC
TGGGGCCTCGGTGCACATGCTTTACATGTGTTTAGTCGAGGTTAAAAAAACGTCTAGGCCCCCCGAACCA
CGGGGACGTGGTTTTCCTTTGAAAAACACGATGATAATATGGCCACAACCATGGTGAGCAAGGGCGAGGA
GCTGTTCACCGGGGTGGTGCCCATCCTGGTCGAGCTGGACGGCGACGTAAACGGCCACAAGTTCAGCGTG
TCTGGCGAGGGCGAGGGCGATGCCACCTACGGCAAGCTGACCCTGAAGTTCATCTGCACCACCGGCAAGC
TGCCCGTGCCCTGGCCCACCCTCGTGACCACCCTGACCTACGGCGTGCAGTGCTTCAGCCGCTACCCCGA
CCACATGAAGCAGCACGACTTCTTCAAGTCCGCCATGCCCGAAGGCTACGTCCAGGAGCGCACCATCTTC
TTCAAGGACGACGGCAACTACAAGACCCGCGCCGAGGTGAAGTTCGAGGGCGACACCCTGGTGAACCGCA
TCGAGCTGAAGGGCATCGACTTCAAGGAGGACGGCAACATCCTGGGGCACAAGCTGGAGTACAACTACAA
CAGCCACAACGTCTATATCATGGCCGACAAGCAGAAGAACGGCATCAAGGCGAACTTCAAGATCCGCCAC
AACATCGAGGACGGCAGCGTGCAGCTCGCCGACCACTACCAGCAGAACACCCCCATCGGCGACGGCCCCG
TGCTGCTGCCCGACAACCACTACCTGAGCACCCAGTCCGCCCTGAGCAAAGACCCCAACGAGAAGCGCGA
TCACATGGTCCTGCTGGAGTTCGTGACCGCCGCCGGGATCACTCTCGGCATGGACGAGCTGTACAAGTAA
TGAATTAATTAAGAATTATCAAGCTTATCGATACCGTCGACCTGCAGCCAAGCTTATCGATAAAATAAAA
GATTTTATTTAGTCTCCAGAAAAAGGGGGGAATGAAAGACCCCACCTGTAGGTTTGGCAAGCTAGCTTAA
GTAACGCCATTTTGCAAGGCATGGAAAATACATAACTGAGAATAGAGAAGTTCAGATCAAGGTTAGGAAC
AGAGAGACAGCAGAATATGGGCCAAACAGGATATCTGTGGTAAGCAGTTCCTGCCCCGGCTCAGGGCCAA
GAACAGATGGTCCCCAGATGCGGTCCCGCCCTCAGCAGTTTCTAGAGAACCATCAGATGTTTCCAGGGTG
CCCCAAGGACCTGAAATGACCCTGTGCCTTATTTGAACTAACCAATCAGTTCGCTTCTCGCTTCTGTTCG
CGCGCTTCTGCTCCCCGAGCTCAATAAAAGAGCCCACAACCCCTCACTCGGCGCGCCAGTCCTCCGATAG
ACTGCGTCGCCCGGGTACCCGTGTATCCAATAAACCCTCTTGCAGTTGCATCCGACTTGTGGTCTCGCTG
TTCCTTGGGAGGGTCTCCTCTGAGTGATTGACTACCCGTCAGCGGGGGTCTTTCATGGGTAACAGTTTCT
TGAAGTTGGAGAACAACATTCTGAGGGTAGGAGTCGAATATTAAGTAATCCTGACTCAATTAGCCACTGT
TTTGAATCCACATACTCCAATACTCCTGAAATAGTTCATTATGGACAGCGCAGAAAGAGCTGGGGAGAAT
TGTGAAATTGTTATCCGCTCACAATTCCACACAACATACGAGCCGGAAGCATAAAGTGTAAAGCCTGGGG
TGCCTAATGAGTGAGCTAACTCACATTAATTGCGTTGCGCTCACTGCCCGCTTTCCAGTCGGGAAACCTG
TCGTGCCAGCTGCATTAATGAATCGGCCAACGCGCGGGGAGAGGCGGTTTGCGTATTGGGCGCTCTTCCG
CTTCCTCGCTCACTGACTCGCTGCGCTCGGTCGTTCGGCTGCGGCGAGCGGTATCAGCTCACTCAAAGGC
GGTAATACGGTTATCCACAGAATCAGGGGATAACGCAGGAAAGAACATGTGAGCAAAAGGCCAGCAAAAG
GCCAGGAACCGTAAAAAGGCCGCGTTGCTGGCGTTTTTCCATAGGCTCCGCCCCCCTGACGAGCATCACA
AAAATCGACGCTCAAGTCAGAGGTGGCGAAACCCGACAGGACTATAAAGATACCAGGCGTTTCCCCCTGG
AAGCTCCCTCGTGCGCTCTCCTGTTCCGACCCTGCCGCTTACCGGATACCTGTCCGCCTTTCTCCCTTCG
GGAAGCGTGGCGCTTTCTCATAGCTCACGCTGTAGGTATCTCAGTTCGGTGTAGGTCGTTCGCTCCAAGC
TGGGCTGTGTGCACGAACCCCCCGTTCAGCCCGACCGCTGCGCCTTATCCGGTAACTATCGTCTTGAGTC
CAACCCGGTAAGACACGACTTATCGCCACTGGCAGCAGCCACTGGTAACAGGATTAGCAGAGCGAGGTAT
GTAGGCGGTGCTACAGAGTTCTTGAAGTGGTGGCCTAACTACGGCTACACTAGAAGAACAGTATTTGGTA
TCTGCGCTCTGCTGAAGCCAGTTACCTTCGGAAAAAGAGTTGGTAGCTCTTGATCCGGCAAACAAACCAC
CGCTGGTAGCGGTGGTTTTTTTGTTTGCAAGCAGCAGATTACGCGCAGAAAAAAAGGATCTCAAGAAGAT
CCTTTGATCTTTTCTACGGGGTCTGACGCTCAGTGGAACGAAAACTCACGTTAAGGGATTTTGGTCATGA
GATTATCAAAAAGGATCTTCACCTAGATCCTTTTAAATTAAAAATGAAGTTTTAAATCAATCTAAAGTAT
ATATGAGTAAACTTGGTCTGACAGTTACCAATGCTTAATCAGTGAGGCACCTATCTCAGCGATCTGTCTA
TTTCGTTCATCCATAGTTGCCTGACTCCCCGTCGTGTAGATAACTACGATACGGGAGGGCTTACCATCTG
GCCCCAGTGCTGCAATGATACCGCGAGACCCACGCTCACCGGCTCCAGATTTATCAGCAATAAACCAGCC
AGCCGGAAGGGCCGAGCGCAGAAGTGGTCCTGCAACTTTATCCGCCTCCATCCAGTCTATTAATTGTTGC
CGGGAAGCTAGAGTAAGTAGTTCGCCAGTTAATAGTTTGCGCAACGTTGTTGCCATTGCTACAGGCATCG
TGGTGTCACGCTCGTCGTTTGGTATGGCTTCATTCAGCTCCGGTTCCCAACGATCAAGGCGAGTTACATG
ATCCCCCATGTTGTGCAAAAAAGCGGTTAGCTCCTTCGGTCCTCCGATCGTTGTCAGAAGTAAGTTGGCC
GCAGTGTTATCACTCATGGTTATGGCAGCACTGCATAATTCTCTTACTGTCATGCCATCCGTAAGATGCT
TTTCTGTGACTGGTGAGTACTCAACCAAGTCATTCTGAGAATAGTGTATGCGGCGACCGAGTTGCTCTTG
CCCGGCGTCAATACGGGATAATACCGCGCCACATAGCAGAACTTTAAAAGTGCTCATCATTGGAAAACGT
TCTTCGGGGCGAAAACTCTCAAGGATCTTACCGCTGTTGAGATCCAGTTCGATGTAACCCACTCGTGCAC
CCAACTGATCTTCAGCATCTTTTACTTTCACCAGCGTTTCTGGGTGAGCAAAAACAGGAAGGCAAAATGC
CGCAAAAAAGGGAATAAGGGCGACACGGAAATGTTGAATACTCATACTCTTCCTTTTTCAATATTATTGA
AGCATTTATCAGGGTTATTGTCTCATGAGCGGATACATATTTGAATGTATTTAGAAAAATAAACAAATAG
GGGTTCCGCGCACATTTCCCCGAAAAGTGCCACCTGACGTCTAAGAAACCATTATTATCATGACATTAAC
CTATAAAAATAGGCGTATCACGAGGCCCTTTCGTCTCGCGCGTTTCGGTGATGACGGTGAAAACCTCTGA
CACATGCAGCTCCCGGAGACGGTCACAGCTTGTCTGTAAGCGGATGCCGGGAGCAGACAAGCCCGTCAGG
GCGCGTCAGCGGGTGTTGGCGGGTGTCGGGGCTGGCTTAACTATGCGGCATCAGAGCAGATTGTACTGAG
AGTGCACCATATGCGGTGTGAAATACCGCACAGATGCGTAAGGAGAAAATACCGCATCAGGCGCCATTCG
CCATTCAGGCTGCGCAACTGTTGGGAAGGGCGATCGGTGCGGGCCTCTTCGCTATTACGCCAGCTGGCGA
AAGGGGGATGTGCTGCAAGGCGATTAAGTTGGGTAACGCCAGGGTTTTCCCAGTCACGACGTTGTAAAAC
GACGGCGCAAGGAATGGTGCATGCAAGGAGATGGCGCCCAACAGTCCCCCGGCCACGGGGCCTGCCACCA
TACCCACGCCGAAACAAGCGCTCATGAGCCCGAAGTGGCGAGCCCGATCTTCCCCATCGGTGATGTCGGC
GATATAGGCGCCAGCAACCGCACCTGTGGCGCCGGTGATGCCGGCCACGATGCGTCCGGCGTAGAGGCGA
TTAGTCCAATTTGTTAAAGACAGGATATCAGTGGTCCAGGCTCTAGTTTTGACTCAACAATATCACCAGC
TGAAGCCTATAGAGTACGAGCCATAGATAAAATAAAAGATTTTATTTAGTCTCCAGAAAAAGGGGGGAA
Features (pLannotate 1.2.2; 22 found; start..end, strand, type, name):
    579..920     +  misc_feature   MESV Ψ: packaging signal of murine embryonic stem cell virus
    987..1403    +  CDS            gag (truncated): truncated Moloney murine leukemia virus (MMLV) gag gene lacking the start codon
   1634..1760    +  ncRNA          3' miR-30a: sequence downstream of the 71-nt precursor of the human miR-30a microRNA (Zeng et al., 2002) miRNA
   1790..2289    +  promoter       PGK promoter: mouse phosphoglycerate kinase 1 promoter
   2310..2909    +  CDS            PuroR: puromycin N-acetyltransferase; pac from Streptomyces alboniger; confers resistance to puromycin
   3075..3537    +  misc_feature   IRES: internal ribosome entry site (IRES) of the encephalomyocarditis virus (EMCV)
   3551..4270    +  CDS            EGFP: the original enhanced GFP (Yang et al., 1996) mammalian codon-optimized
   4287..4313    +  misc_feature   MCS (fragment): pBluescript multiple cloning site
   4372..4886    +  LTR            3' LTR: 3' long terminal repeat from murine embryonic stem cell virus
   5048..5064    -  protein_bind   lac operator: The lac repressor binds to the lac operator to inhibit transcription in E. coli. This inhibition can be relieved by adding lactose or isopropyl-β-D-thiogalactopyranoside (IPTG). lac repressor encoded by lacI
   5072..5102    -  promoter       lac promoter: promoter for the E. coli lac operon
   5117..5138    -  protein_bind   CAP binding site: CAP binding activates transcription in the presence of cAMP. E. coli catabolite activator protein
   5151..5243    -  CDS            lacI (fragment): lac repressor; lacI; The lac repressor binds to the lac operator to inhibit transcription in E. coli. This inhibition can be relieved by adding lactose or isopropyl-β-D-thiogalactopyranoside (IPTG).
   5426..6014    -  rep_origin     ori: high-copy-number ColE1/pMB1/pBR322/pUC origin of replication
   6185..7045    -  CDS            AmpR: β-lactamase; bla; confers resistance to ampicillin, carbenicillin, and related antibiotics
   7046..7150    -  promoter       AmpR promoter: bla
   7245..7280    +  CDS            rop (fragment): Rop protein, which maintains plasmids at low copy number; rop
   7382..7481    +  misc_feature   bom (fragment): basis of mobility region from pBR322
   7487..7636    -  CDS            lacZα (fragment): LacZα fragment of β-galactosidase; lacZ fragment
   7636..7837    -  CDS            TcR (fragment): tetracycline efflux protein; tet; confers resistance to tetracycline
   7838..7936    +  CDS            env (fragment): murine leukemia virus gPr80 envelope polyprotein precursor; env; proteolytically cleaved into gp70SU and p15TM subunits
   7978..515     +  LTR            5' LTR (across the origin): 5' long terminal repeat from murine embryonic stem cell virus
