[The description below was written by a language model from this plasmid's Addgene catalogue record and pLannotate feature annotations shown in this document.]
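Description:
LEP-shTAF4.2818 is a 7,979-nt MSCV-based gammaretroviral RNAi vector that delivers a microRNA-embedded shRNA against mouse TAF4 together with puromycin selection and a GFP marker. The backbone, LEP, is described in the record as MSCV-LTR-mirE-shRNA-PGK-puro-IRES-GFP. In bacteria the plasmid is maintained through a high-copy ColE1/pUC-type origin and an ampicillin resistance gene (β-lactamase with its own promoter). The remaining prokaryotic annotations (lac promoter/operator and fragments of lacI, lacZα, rop, bom and TcR) are backbone remnants with no evident role in the construct's function.

The retroviral unit is bounded by murine embryonic stem cell virus 5' and 3' LTRs and carries the Ψ packaging signal and a truncated, start-codon-less gag segment, which together allow the genomic transcript to be encapsidated when gag, pol and env are supplied in trans by packaging cells. The 5' LTR serves as the promoter for the shRNA, which was cloned between XhoI and EcoRI sites into a miR-30-derived (mirE) scaffold. The feature table annotates only the 3' miR-30a flanking region and not the hairpin or the 5' flank. Processing of this transcript by the endogenous microRNA machinery yields the mature TAF4-targeting guide. Downstream, a mouse PGK promoter drives a bicistronic cassette in which puromycin N-acetyltransferase is followed by an EMCV IRES and EGFP, so transduced cells can be both drug-selected and tracked by fluorescence. The construct is intended for stable TAF4 knockdown in mouse cells, and the associated publication concerns TFIID and SAGA perturbation, MYB and acute myeloid leukemia.
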