Addgene plasmid #105563: LEP-shTAF4.2818
Purpose: retrovirally express TAF4 shRNA with puro resistance and GFP marker
Depositing lab: Christopher Vakoc. Depositing organization: Cold Spring Harbor Laboratory. Publication: A TFIID-SAGA Perturbation that Targets MYB and Suppresses Acute Myeloid Leukemia. Xu Y, Milazzo JP, Somerville TDD, Tarumoto Y, Huang YH, Ostrander EL, Wilkinson JE, Challen GA, Vakoc CR. Cancer Cell. 2018 Jan 8;33(1):13-28.e8. doi: 10.1016/j.ccell.2017.12.002. PubMed 29316427.
Backbone
  Vector backbone: LEP (MSCV-LTR-mirE-shRNA-PGK-puro-IRES-GFP)
  Vector type: Mammalian Expression, Retroviral, RNAi
  Selectable markers: Puromycin
Growth in bacteria
  Bacterial resistance: Ampicillin, 100 μg/mL
  Growth temperature: 37°C
  Growth strain: NEB Stable
  Copy number: Unknown
Gene/Insert
  Gene/Insert name: TAF4 shRNA
  gRNA/shRNA sequence: TGCTGTTGACAGTGAGCGCAAGGTTGAAGCAGAAAGCAAATAGTGAAGCCACAGATGTATTTGCTTTCTGCTTCAACCTTATGCCTACTGCCTCGGA
  Species: M. musculus (mouse)
  Promoter: MSCV-LTR
  Cloning method: Restriction Enzyme; 5′ cloning site XhoI (unknown if destroyed); 3′ cloning site EcoRI (unknown if destroyed)
  Sequencing primers: 5′ TGT TTG AAT GAG GCT TCA GTA C
Terms and licenses: Academic/Nonprofit Terms; Industry Terms: Not Available to Industry
How to cite: LEP-shTAF4.2818 was a gift from Christopher Vakoc (Addgene plasmid # 105563 ; http://n2t.net/addgene:105563 ; RRID:Addgene_105563)
